>Addgene plasmid #177901 | pET28a(cd96) | addgene full sequence | sequence record 354319 | Addgene NGS Result
TGGCGAATGGG
[124 nt withheld, positions 12-135]
C
[91 nt withheld, positions 137-227]
A
[49 nt withheld, positions 229-277]
CCTTTGACGTTGGAGTCCACGTTCTTT
[37 nt withheld, positions 305-341]
ACCCTATCTCGGTCTATTCTTTTGATTTATAAGGGATTTTGCCGATTTCGGCCTATTGGTTAAAAAATGA
GCTGATTTAACAAAAATTTAACGCGAATTTTAACAAAATATTAACGCTTACAATTTAGGTGGCACTTTTC
GGGGAAATGTGCGCGGAACCCCTATTTGTTTATTTTTCTAAATACATTCAAATATGTATCCGCTCATGAA
TTAATTCTTAGAAAAACTCATCGAGCATCAAATGAAACTGCAATTTATTCATATCAGGATTATCAATACC
ATATTTTTGAAAAAGCCGTTTCTGTAATGAAGGAGAAAACTCACCGAGGCAGTTCCATAGGATGGCAAGA
TCCTGGTATCGGTCTGCGATTCCGACTCGTCCAACATCAATACAACCTATTAATTTCCCCTCGTCAAAAA
TAAGGTTATCAAGTGAGAAATCACCATGAGTGACGACTGAATCCGGTGAGAATGGCAAAAGTTTATGCAT
TTCTTTCCAGACTTGTTCAACAGGCCAGCCATTACGCTCGTCATCAAAATCACTCGCATCAACCAAACCG
TTATTCATTCGTGATTGCGCCTGAGCGAGACGAAATACGCGATCGCTGTTAAAAGGACAATTACAAACAG
GAATCGAATGCAACCGGCGCAGGAACACTGCCAGCGCATCAACAATATTTTCACCTGAATCAGGATATTC
TTCTAATACCTGGAATGCTGTTTTCCCGGGGATCGCAGTGGTGAGTAACCATGCATCATCAGGAGTACGG
ATAAAATGCTTGATGGTCGGAAGAGGCATAAATTCCGTCAGCCAGTTTAGTCTGACCATCTCATCTGTAA
CATCATTGGCAACGCTACCTTTGCCATGTTTCAGAAACAACTCTGGCGCATCGGGCTTCCCATACAATCG
ATAGATTGTCGCACCTGATTGCCCGACATTATCGCGAGCCCATTTATACCCATATAAATCAGCATCCATG
TTGGAATTTAATCGCGGCCTAGAGCAAGACGTTTCCCGTTGAATATGGCTCATAACACCCCTTGTATTAC
TGTTTATGTAAGCAGACAGTTTTATTGTTCATGACCAAAATCCCTTAACGTGAGTTTTCGTTCCACTGAG
CGTCAGACCCCGTAGAAAAGATCAAAGGATCTTCTTGAGATCCTTTTTTTCTGCGCGTAATCTGCTGCTT
GCAAACAAAAAAACCACCGCTACCAGCGGTGGTTTGTTTGCCGGATCAAGAGCTACCAACTCTTTTTCCG
AAGGTAACTGGCTTCAGCAGAGCGCAGATACCAAATACTGTCCTTCTAGTGTAGCCGTAGTTAGGCCACC
ACTTCAAGAACTCTGTAGCACCGCCTACATACCTCGCTCTGCTAATCCTGTTACCAGTGGCTGCTGCCAG
TGGCGATAAGTCGTGTCTTACCGGGTTGGACTCAAGACGATAGTTACCGGATAAGGCGCAGCGGTCGGGC
TGAACGGGGGGTTCGTGCACACAGCCCAGCTTGGAGCGAACGACCTACACCGAACTGAGATACCTACAGC
GTGAGCTATGAGAAAGCGCCACGCTTCCCGAAGGGAGAAAGGCGGACAGGTATCCGGTAAGCGGCAGGGT
CGGAACAGGAGAGCGCACGAGGGAGCTTCCAGGGGGAAACGCCTGGTATCTTTATAGTCCTGTCGGGTTT
CGCCACCTCTGACTTGAGCGTCGATTTTTGTGATGCTCGTCAGGGGGGCGGAGCCTATGGAAAAACGCCA
GCAACGCGGCCTTTTTACGGTTCCTGGCCTTTTGCTGGCCTTTTGCTCACATGTTCTTTCCTGCGTTATC
CCCTGATTCTGTGGATAACCGTATTACCGCCTTTGAGTGAGCTGATACCGCTCGCCGCAGCCGAACGACC
GAGCGCAGCGAGTCAGTGAGCGAGGAAGCGGAAGAGCGCCTGATGCGGTATTTTCTCCTTACGCATCTGT
GCGGTATTTCACACCGCAATGGTGCACTCTCAGTACAATCTGCTCTGATGCCGCATAGTTAAGCCAGTAT
ACACTCCGCTATCGCTACGTGACTGGGTCATGGCTGCGCCCCGACACCCGCCAACACCCGCTGACGCGCC
CTGACGGGCTTGTCTGCTCCCGGCATCCGCTTACAGACAAGCTGTGACCGTCTCCGGGAGCTGCATGTGT
CAGAGGTTTTCACCGTCATCACCGAAACGCGCGAGGCAGCTGCGGTAAAGCTCATCAGCGTGGTCGTGAA
GCGATTCACAGATGTCTGCCTGTTCATCCGCGTCCAGCTCGTTGAGTTTCTCCAGAAGCGTTAATGTCTG
GCTTCTGATAAAGCGGGCCATGTTAAGGGCGGTTTTTTCCTGTTTGGTCACTGATGCCTCCGTGTAAGGG
GGATTTCTGTTCATGGGGGTAATGATACCGATGAAACGAGAGAGGATGCTCACGATACGGGTTACTGATG
ATGAACATGCCCGGTTACTGGAACGTTGTGAGGGTAAACAACTGGCGGTATGGATGCGGCGGGACCAGAG
AAAAATCACTCAGGGTCAATGCCAGCGCTTCGTTAATACAGATGTAGGTGTTCCACAGGGTAGCCAGCAG
CATCCTGCGATGCAGATCCGGAACATAATGGTGCAGGGCGCTGACTTCCGCGTTTCCAGACTTTACGAAA
CACGGAAACCGAAGACCATTCATGTTGTTGCTCAGGTCGCAGACGTTTTGCAGCAGCAGTCGCTTCACGT
TCGCTCGCGTATCGGTGATTCATTCTGCTAACCAGTAAGGCAACCCCGCCAGCCTAGCCGGGTCCTCAAC
GACAGGAGCACGATCATGCGCACCCGTGGGGCCGCCATGCCGGCGATAATGGCCTGCTTCTCGCCGAAAC
GTTTGGTGGCGGGACCAGTGACGAAGGCTTGAGCGAGGGCGTGCAAGATTCCGAATACCGCAAGCGACAG
GCCGATCATCGTCGCGCTCCAGCGAAAGCGGTCCTCGCCGAAAATGACCCAGAGCGCTGCCGGCACCTGT
CCTACGAGTTGCATGATAAAGAAGACAGTCATAAGTGCGGCGACGATAGTCATGCCCCGCGCCCACCGGA
AGGAGCTGACTGGGTTGAAGGCTCTCAAGGGCATCGGTCGAGATCCCGGTGCCTAATGAGTGAGCTAACT
TACATTAATTGCGTTGCGCTCACTGCCCGCTTTCCAGTCGGGAAACCTGTCGTGCCAGCTGCATTAATGA
ATCGGCCAACGCGCGGGGAGAGGCGGTTTGCGTATTGGGCGCCAGGGTGGTTTTTCTTTTCACCAGTGAG
ACGGGCAACAGCTGATTGCCCTTCACCGCCTGGCCCTGAGAGAGTTGCAGCAAGCGGTCCACGCTGGTTT
GCCCCAGCAGGCGAAAATCCTGTTTGATGGTGGTTAACGGCGGGATATAACATGAGCTGTCTTCGGTATC
GTCGTATCCCACTACCGAGATATCCGCACCAACGCGCAGCCCGGACTCGGTAATGGCGCGCATTGCGCCC
AGCGCCATCTGATCGTTGGCAACCAGCATCGCAGTGGGAACGATGCCCTCATTCAGCATTTGCATGGTTT
GTTGAAAACCGGACATGGCACTCCAGTCGCCTTCCCGTTCCGCTATCGGCTGAATTTGATTGCGAGTGAG
ATATTTATGCCAGCCAGCCAGACGCAGACGCGCCGAGACAGAACTTAATGGGCCCGCTAACAGCGCGATT
TGCTGGTGACCCAATGCGACCAGATGCTCCACGCCCAGTCGCGTACCGTCTTCATGGGAGAAAATAATAC
TGTTGATGGGTGTCTGGTCAGAGACATCAAGAAATAACGCCGGAACATTAGTGCAGGCAGCTTCCACAGC
AATGGCATCCTGGTCATCCAGCGGATAGTTAATGATCAGCCCACTGACGCGTTGCGCGAGAAGATTGTGC
ACCGCCGCTTTACAGGCTTCGACGCCGCTTCGTTCTACCATCGACACCACCACGCTGGCACCCAGTTGAT
CGGCGCGAGATTTAATCGCCGCGACAATTTGCGACGGCGCGTGCAGGGCCAGACTGGAGGTGGCAACGCC
AATCAGCAACGACTGTTTGCCCGCCAGTTGTTGTGCCACGCGGTTGGGAATGTAATTCAGCTCCGCCATC
GCCGCTTCCACTTTTTCCCGCGTTTTCGCAGAAACGTGGCTGGCCTGGTTCACCACGCGGGAAACGGTCT
GATAAGAGACACCGGCATACTCTGCGACATCGTATAACGTTACTGGTTTCACATTCACCACCCTGAATTG
ACTCTCTTCCGGGCGCTATCATGCCATACCGCGAAAGGTTTTGCGCCATTCGATGGTGTCCGGGATCTCG
ACGCTCTCCCTTATGCGACTCCTGCATTAGGAAGCAGCCCAGTAGTAGGTTGAGGCCGTTGAGCACCGCC
GCCGCAAGGAATGGTGCATGCAAGGAGATGGCGCCCAACAGTCCCCCGGCCACGGGGCCTGCCACCATAC
CCACGCCGAAACAAGCGCTCATGAGCCCGAAGTGGCGAGCCCGATCTTCCCCATCGGTGATGTCGGCGAT
ATAGGCGCCAGCAACCGCACCTGTGGCGCCGGTGATGCCGGCCACGATGCGTCCGGCGTAGAGGATCGAG
ATCTCGATCCCGCGAAATTAATACGACTCACTATAGGGGAATTGTGAGCGGATAACAATTCCCCTCTAGA
AATAATTTTGTTTAACTTTAAGAAGGAGATATACCATGGGCAGCAGCCATCATCATCATCATCATCATCA
CCATCACAGCAGCGGCCTGGTGCCGCGCGGCAGCCATATGGCTAGCATGACTGGTGGACAGCAAATGGGT
CGCGGTTTCAAGCCACCACCACCTCCCATCAAGTACACTTGCATTCAAGAGCCCAACGAAAGTGATCTGC
CTTATCATGAGATGGAGACCCTCCTGCCGGAAACCGGATAGCGAATTCGAGCTCCGTCGACAAGCTTGCG
GCCGCACTCGAGCACCACCACCACCACCACTGAGATCCGGCTGCTAACAAAGCCCGAAAGGAAGCTGAGT
TGGCTGCTGCCACCGCTGAGCAATAACTAGCATAACCCCTTGGGGCCTCTAAACGGGTCTTGAGGGGTTT
TTTGCTGAAAGGAGGAACTATATCCGGAT
Features (pLannotate 1.2.2; 22 found; start..end, strand, type, name):
     12..440     +  rep_origin     f1 ori (sequence partly withheld): f1 bacteriophage origin of replication; arrow indicates direction of (+) strand synthesis
    493..550     +  promoter       AmpR promoter (fragment): bla
    559..1374    -  CDS            KanR: aminoglycoside phosphotransferase; aph(3')-Ia; confers resistance to kanamycin in bacteria or G418 (Geneticin®) in eukaryotes
   1496..2084    +  rep_origin     ori: high-copy-number ColE1/pMB1/pBR322/pUC origin of replication
   2270..2409    -  misc_feature   bom: basis of mobility region from pBR322
   2511..2702    -  CDS            rop: Rop protein, which maintains plasmids at low copy number; rop
   2719..3099    +  CDS            YPB1_ECOLX: Protein predicted: Swiss-Prot protein existence level 4. From Escherichia coli.
   3171..3462    -  CDS            TcR (fragment): tetracycline efflux protein; tet; confers resistance to tetracycline
   3477..3498    -  protein_bind   CAP binding site: CAP binding activates transcription in the presence of cAMP. E. coli catabolite activator protein
   3511..4593    -  CDS            lacI: lac repressor; lacI; The lac repressor binds to the lac operator to inhibit transcription in E. coli. This inhibition can be relieved by adding lactose or isopropyl-β-D-thiogalactopyranoside (IPTG).
   4594..4671    -  promoter       lacI promoter: lacI
   4679..4958    -  CDS            TcR (fragment): tetracycline efflux protein; tet; confers resistance to tetracycline
   4980..4998    +  promoter       T7 promoter: promoter for bacteriophage T7 RNA polymerase
   4999..5023    +  protein_bind   lac operator: The lac repressor binds to the lac operator to inhibit transcription in E. coli. This inhibition can be relieved by adding lactose or isopropyl-β-D-thiogalactopyranoside (IPTG). lac repressor encoded by lacI
   5038..5060    +  RBS            RBS: efficient ribosome binding site from bacteriophage T7 gene 10 (Olins and Rangwala, 1989)
   5079..5096    +  CDS            capTEV™ (fragment): composite tag for in vivo biotinylation, TEV protease cleavage, and 6xHis tagging
   5118..5135    +  CDS            thrombin site: thrombin recognition and cleavage site
   5139..5171    +  CDS            T7 tag (gene 10 leader): leader peptide from bacteriophage T7 gene 10 promotes efficient translation in E. coli
   5178..5264    +  CDS            CD96 (fragment): TACT_HUMAN - Experimental evidence at protein level: Swiss-Prot protein existence level 1. May be involved in adhesive interactions of activated T and NK cells during the late phase of the immune response. Promotes NK cell-target adhesion by interacting with PVR present on target cells. May function at a time after T and NK cells have penetrated the endothelium using integrins and selectins, when they are actively engaging diseased cells and moving within areas of inflammation. From Homo sapiens (Human).
   5324..5341    +  CDS            9xHis (fragment): 9xHis affinity tag
   5351..5400    +  CDS            SET1 (fragment): solubility-enhancement tag derived from T7 phage gene 10B
   5408..5455    +  terminator     T7 terminator: transcription terminator for bacteriophage T7 RNA polymerase
