>Addgene plasmid #177901 | pET28a(cd96) Sequencing Result | analyzer sequence | sequence record 353572
ATCCGGTAACTATCGTCTTGAGTCCAACCCGGTAAGACACGACTTATCGCCACTGGCAGCAGCCACTGGT
AACAGGATTAGCAGAGCGAGGTATGTAGGCGGTGCTACAGAGTTCTTGAAGTGGTGGCCTAACTACGGCT
ACACTAGAAGAACAGTATTTGGTATCTGCGCTCTGCTGAAGCCAGTTACCTTCGGAAAAAGAGTTGGTAG
CTCTTGATCCGGCAAACAAACCACCGCTGGTAGCGGTGGTTTTTTTGTTTGCAAGCAGCAGATTACGCGC
AGAAAAAAAGGATCTCAAGAAGATCCTTTGATCTTTTCTACGGGGTCTGACGCTCAGTGGAACGAAAACT
CACGTTAAGGGATTTTGGTCATGAGATTATCAAAAAGGATCTTCACCTAGATCCTTTTAAATTAAAAATG
AAGTTTTAAATCAATCTAAAGTATATATGAGTAACCTGAGGCTATGGCAGGGCCTGCCGCCCCGACGTTG
GCTGCGAGCCCTGGGCCTTCACCCGAACTTGGGGGGTGGGGTGGGGAAAAGGAAGAAACGCGGGCGTATT
GGCCCCAATGGGGTCTCGGTGGGGTATCGACAGAGTGCCAGCCCTGGGACCGAACCCCGCGTTTATGAAC
AAACGACCCAACACCGTGCGTTTTATTCTGTCTTTTTATTGCCGTCATAGCGCGGGTTCCTTCCGGTATT
GTCTCCTTCCGTGTTTCAGTTAGCCTCCCCCTAGGGTGGGCGAAGAACTCCAGCATGAGATCCCCGCGCT
GGAGGATCATCCAGCCGGCGTCCCGGAAAACGATTCCGAAGCCCAACCTTTCATAGAAGGCGGCGGTGGA
ATCGAAATCTCGTGATGGCAGGTTGGGCGTCGCTTGGTCGGTCATTTCGAACCCCAGAGTCCCGCTCAGA
AGAACTCGTCAAGAAGGCGATAGAAGGCGATGCGCTGCGAATCGGGAGCGGCGATACCGTAAAGCACGAG
GAAGCGGTCAGCCCATTCGCCGCCAAGCTCTTCAGCAATATCACGGGTAGCCAACGCTATGTCCTGATAG
CGGTCCGCCACACCCAGCCGGCCACAGTCGATGAATCCAGAAAAGCGGCCATTTTCCACCATGATATTCG
GCAAGCAGGCATCGCCATGGGTCACGACGAGATCCTCGCCGTCGGGCATGCTCGCCTTGAGCCTGGCGAA
CAGTTCGGCTGGCGCGAGCCCCTGATGCTCTTCGTCCAGATCATCCTGATCGACAAGACCGGCTTCCATC
CGAGTACGTGCTCGCTCGATGCGATGTTTCGCTTGGTGGTCGAATGGGCAGGTAGCCGGATCAAGCGTAT
GCAGCCGCCGCATTGCATCAGCCATGATGGATACTTTCTCGGCAGGAGCAAGGTGAGATGACAGGAGATC
CTGCCCCGGCACTTCGCCCAATAGCAGCCAGTCCCTTCCCGCTTCAGTGACAACGTCGAGCACAGCTGCG
CAAGGAACGCCCGTCGTGGCCAGCCACGATAGCCGCGCTGCCTCGTCTTGCAGTTCATTCAGGGCACCGG
ACAGGTCGGTCTTGACAAAAAGAACCGGGCGCCCCTGCGCTGACAGCCGGAACACGGCGGCATCAGAGCA
GCCGATTGTCTGTTGTGCCCAGTCATAGCCGAATAGCCTCTCCACCCAAGCGGCCGGAGAACCTGCGTGC
AATCCATCTTGTTCAATCATGCGAAACGATCCTCATCCTGTCTCTTGATCGATCTTTGCAAAAGCCTAGG
CCTCCAAAAAAGCCTCCTCACTACTTCTGGAATAGCTCAGAGGCCGAGGCGGCCTCGGCCTCTGCATAAA
TAAAAAAAATTAGTCAGCCATGGGGCGGAGAATGGGCGGAACTGGGCGGAGTTAGGGGCGGGATGGGCGG
AGTTAGGGGCGGGACTATGGTTGCTGACTAATTGAGATGCATGCTTTGCATACTTCTGCCTGCTGGGGAG
CCTGGGGACTTTCCACACCTGGTTGCTGACTAATTGAGATGCATGCTTTGCATACTTCTGCCTGCTGGGG
AGCCTGGGGACTTTCCACACCCTAACTGACACACATTCCACAGCTGGTTCTTTCCGCCTCAGGACTCTTC
CTTTTTCAATATTATTGAAGCATTTATCAGGGTTATTGTCTCATGAGCGGATACATATTTGAATGTATTT
AGAAAAATAAACAAATAGGGGTTCCGCGCACATTTCCCCGAAAAGTGCCACCTG
[124 nt withheld, positions 2225-2348]
C
[91 nt withheld, positions 2350-2440]
A
[49 nt withheld, positions 2442-2490]
CCTTTGACGTTGGAGTCCACGTTCTTT
[37 nt withheld, positions 2518-2554]
ACCCTATCTCGGTCTATTCTTTTGATTTATAAGGGATTTTGCCGATTTCGGCCTATTGGTTAAAAAATGA
GCTGATTTAACAAAAATTTAACGCGAATTTTAACAAAATATTAACGCTTACAATTTACGCGTTAAGATAC
ATTGATGAGTTTGGACAAACCACAACTAGAATGCAGTGAAAAAAATGCTTTATTTGTGAAATTTGTGATG
CTATTGCTTTATTTGTAACCATTATAAGCTGCAATAAACAAGTTAACAACAACAATTGCATTCATTTTAT
GTTTCAGGTTCAGGGGGAGGTGTGGGAGGTTTTTTAAAGCAAGTAAAACCTCTACAAATGTGGTATGGCT
GATTATGATCAGTTATCTAGATCCGGTGGATCCCGGGCCCGCGCGCCAAACGAATGGTCTAGAAAGCTTC
CCAAGGCTGAATGTTTCTCTCCTTGTTTGATGCCAAGAACAAGATGTAGAAACCAATTAAACTGCACAGT
CCATCCTTTGTCTCTGCAAACTTCGATCTGATCAAGAAAATACTTTTTAGCATCCTCCTCATTTTTCCCC
ACTGTGAGGGCATCCCGGATATATTCAATGTCTTCTTTGCTTGTTAACTGGGGCATTCCTGTCATCAGCA
TCATGGAGAACAGGATGATCAGTAGGTTTGTGTGATGACGAAGGGCTAGATAAGCCTTAACACAGATGTC
CTGAAATTTCTGGAAGTGTGGGCTTGTCTTCTTTCCAGAAGTTCCCATCACAAAGAGGAAGTCAGGGGTT
AGCACAAATGGCACTCTCTCTTTATTAATGCCCAGGAAACTTTTGTAATTCCCAAGAATGTGCCCGAAGT
CAATATGAAATAGGTTTCCTGTCTCGGTGATCATAATATTGTCATTGTGTCTGTCGCCTATTCCAAGAAC
AAAGGTTGCCACACAGTAGCCTGCACAGGAATAAACAAATCTCTCCACTGCTGCCTGAAACTTTTCTTCA
GTAGGGGATTTTTCTTTGAGCCAGTGATTCAGGACTTCATCTTTAAATGCTCCCGTGTTGCCCACTGTGC
TTTGCTGAATTTTGGCAATTGTCGTGGCGTCTTTCACAATCTCGATCATTCCTATTTTGTCACCAGTTGA
AATGCAACCATATGGCAGGAGGCATAGATCCAAAGATTCAGTCTCCCAAATAGACTCCATGATTCGTAGA
ATCTGTAAAATAAGCATGTCTTGGCGCAGATCATCACCATGTTTAAAGATAATTCCAATTGTTTCATTTG
ATAGGGCTGTAGGATCGGCACATTTAAACTCAAGCCATAGTGGTTTTTTCTTGGAGGCCATTACTTTACA
TTTTTCAATTGCCAGCGCTCCTGCTTTCAGTCCAGGATCATATGGAACTCTAAAGCTTTCGGGGAGTTGA
GAATTCTGCAGGTTTTCAAGCTTTTGTTTAAGTTGTGAAATAACTTGGGAACTGACGTCATACTTTTCAG
CAGAGAGCGATTTAATATCAAGGGTGACTTTTTGTAACATCTCGATTACTTGGACTTGTTGGGTAAAGTC
GTGCAGCATGGCTGTGCCACAGCCCCTCAGATAGGCTTCCAGAATCACAGCGAACCTCTGCTGATAGTGT
CTGGACTGGGCTATCTCACTTCTCAAGAACCAAAACAAAAAGTGACCAATTCTTTTGTTTCTTAAACCAC
GCTTCAGCAGAAATCTGGCAAGGGCACTATCATGGTATGGTTCAAATTTCACAGCCTGGACCAATTGTAG
AAGGTAATGCAGAACATCATCGTCCTCCAAGCTCTCCAGTTTCTGAACTGCAATGGCTCTTACATTTTCA
TCTGAGAAGTTGCAGTCCAGGAGCTGCATTGTTAACCCAACATCCAAAGCACTTTGATCCCAGACTTCCC
TTCTGGCCAACAATTGGTATGTTTTGGCCACAATTTCTTGCTGTCCCCATTTCACTGAACTAAATAGCTT
AGGATATGCTTTTGGGTGCTTAAGGCTTTCGTATCTAAAATGCCAGAGCAATTCTTTGTCCTCTGCTGTG
AGAGGGTTAAGTGGATCAGTGGCTATGATCGCCTCCAATTGCTTGCGAAGCTGGTTGGGCATTTCTGCTC
GAACCCGGTCCCCTTCCGGGTCAGGGGTGGGCTGATGCTTAGGCAGGGCTATCGGGTGGCAGTAATTGTC
CAGAAGAATGGAGATGGACATTGAGTTCTCCTTGTCTGGGTTAGTTGCAGACGTGAGTTTGTCAGCATTG
AAGCTTCCTTGGTCTTCTCCCTTCCCAGATATCTGCCACATGTGGAGGACGTATTCTCCACGGCGCAGGA
GGAAACGGTGGTCTATCAGCAGCAGGTTCACATAATAGAGAAGCTGAACTTTGCCCTTGGACTCAGAACT
GGGGGACTCTGCAGAGGCCTTGCTGGACAGTGCTGGAGCTTTACCGCAGTAGATCTGGAGGTTCAGTAGA
GCCCCTTTGGGCAAGTCTTTGATTTTGATACTGAACTCAAGCCACACATTCCACAGCACCTCCTCTGTGA
AGGGTTTGGGGCTGGTTCTCCTTTGGCAAAGGACTTGTTGCCCATGCTGGATGTTTGCCTCTACAAAAAC
TGTGAGGTCGGTGTTCCGAGGCAGGACGGGGATATCAATGCCTCTGATCTTGACCCTGAACTTGCGGTCG
CAGTCCCACAGGGACACGGTGAACACACTCTCGTGGTCCTTGCCGTGGATGGTAAGCTGCTCATGGTAGC
CGGTGACTCCCGTGCAGTCGTCCACCAGCGGCCACTCTTCCTTCCTCACCTCGTCTAGGGCCGGGTCTGG
AGGCGTGTCCAGTACCACGTGAATCTCTTCTCCGTTCTTGAGGCAGTGCCTCACCCACTGGAAGTTTTTG
ATGGGCGTTTCGCCCACCAGGTACTCATCCCGGCCACAGACGCGCAGCACAAAATCCTGTTCGCTTTGGC
TTTCGGGAATATCCATCAGAGATTTCTTCTTGGCCATCTTGGTGAAGAAGCTCTGCAGGATGGCGCCGGG
GGTGTCGTCGGGTGAGACCTTAATGGTCTGGCTGGTGGTGCTGCGGTGAATGACGATGAAGATGCAGTTG
TTGGCAATCTTCTTCCACAGGTACTCCGGGAGGGGCTTGGACGTCACCCACGGGTGCATGGCGTAGAGCT
TGGGGTCGCGGCTGGCCACCTCCGCCATGCGCGGGGTCACCAAGCCACGGCGCGTGAACTCCAGCTCATC
GTCGTGCACGTTGCTGACGTCAGTGACGTCATAGCCAATCAGCGCCGTGAGCTGCCGCTGGAAGGCTTGG
GACTCCTCGGAGGGCGGGTGCCGCTGCACCAGGTGGATCTGGCCCGGGCTCCGGTGCGTGGCCTTCCAGT
AGCGCAGGCAGTCCAGAGTCTGCACCACCTGGTACTTGTCGTAGATCTCGTACCACTGCCCCTTCTTCTG
ATAGAGCAGGAGGAAGTGATGCGGTCCCAGCCGGTGGTAGAAGTCCGCCGCCACGCTGGTCTCCAGCGCT
CGCAGCCACACCTGGGCCTTCATCTGCTCCACGTTGCCGTGGCCGGCCACGTGCAGCAGCGCCGTTTCGG
GGCTCTTGCATTTGCGCTGGCTGGTGGGCAGCACGAACTCGATGGGGATGAGCTCCATGGAGGACAGGCT
GGCCGCAGCACTGCGCGGCTTCATCCTCCGGCGCCTTCGGCAGTTGTCCTCTCTCAGCACCACGGGCTGT
TTATAGTTCTCCAGCTCCATGGTGTCGACTGCAGAATTCGAAGCTTGAGCTCGAGATCTGAGTCCGGACT
TGTACAGCTCGTCCATGCCGAGAGTGATCCCGGCGGCGGTCACGAACTCCAGCAGGACCATGTGATCGCG
CTTCTCGTTGGGGTCTTTGCTCAGGGCGGACTGGGTGCTCAGGTAGTGGTTGTCGGGCAGCAGCACGGGG
CCGTCGCCGATGGGGGTGTTCTGCTGGTAGTGGTCGGCGAGCTGCACGCTGCCGTCCTCGATGTTGTGGC
GGATCTTGAAGTTCACCTTGATGCCGTTCTTCTGCTTGTCGGCCATGATATAGACGTTGTGGCTGTTGTA
GTTGTACTCCAGCTTGTGCCCCAGGATGTTGCCGTCCTCCTTGAAGTCGATGCCCTTCAGCTCGATGCGG
TTCACCAGGGTGTCGCCCTCGAACTTCACCTCGGCGCGGGTCTTGTAGTTGCCGTCGTCCTTGAAGAAGA
TGGTGCGCTCCTGGACGTAGCCTTCGGGCATGGCGGACTTGAAGAAGTCGTGCTGCTTCATGTGGTCGGG
GTAGCGGCTGAAGCACTGCACGCCGTAGGTCAGGGTGGTCACGAGGGTGGGCCAGGGCACGGGCAGCTTG
CCGGTGGTGCAGATGAACTTCAGGGTCAGCTTGCCGTAGGTGGCATCGCCCTCGCCCTCGCCGGACACGC
TGAACTTGTGGCCGTTTACGTCGCCGTCCAGCTCGACCAGGATGGGCACCACCCCGGTGAACAGCTCCTC
GCCCTTGCTCACCATGGTGGCGACCGGTAGCGCTAGCGGATCTGACGGTTCACTAAACCAGCTCTGCTTA
TATAGACCTCCCACCGTACACGCCTACCGCCCATTTGCGTCAATGGGGCGGAGTTGTTACGACATTTTGG
AAAGTCCCGTTGATTTTGGTGCCAAAACAAACTCCCATTGACGTCAATGGGGTGGAGACTTGGAAATCCC
CGTGAGTCAAACCGCTATCCACGCCCATTGATGTACTGCCAAAACCGCATCACCATGGTAATAGCGATGA
CTAATACGTAGATGTACTGCCAAGTAGGAAAGTCCCATAAGGTCATGTACTGGGCATAATGCCAGGCGGG
CCATTTACCGTCATTGACGTCAATAGGGGGCGTACTTGGCATATGATACACTTGATGTACTGCCAAGTGG
GCAGTTTACCGTAAATACTCCACCCATTGACGTCAATGGAAAGTCCCTATTGGCGTTACTATGGGAACAT
ACGTCATTATTGACGTCAATGGGCGGGGGTCGTTGGGCGGTCAGCCAGGCGGGCCATTTACCGTAAGTTA
TGTAACGCGGAACTCCATATATGGGCTATGAACTAATGACCCCGTAATTGATTACTATTAATAACTAATG
CATGGCGGTAATACGGTTATCCACAGAATCAGGGGATAACGCAGGAAAGAACATGTGAGCAAAAGGCCAG
CAAAAGGCCAGGAACCGTAAAAAGGCCGCGTTGCTGGCGTTTTTCCATAGGCTCCGCCCCCCTGACGAGC
ATCACAAAAATCGACGCTCAAGTCAGAGGTGGCGAAACCCGACAGGACTATAAAGATACCAGGCGTTTCC
CCCTGGAAGCTCCCTCGTGCGCTCTCCTGTTCCGACCCTGCCGCTTACCGGATACCTGTCCGCCTTTCTC
CCTTCGGGAAGCGTGGCGCTTTCTCATAGCTCACGCTGTAGGTATCTCAGTTCGGTGTAGGTCGTTCGCT
CCAAGCTGGGCTGTGTGCACGAAC
Features (pLannotate 1.2.2; 17 found; start..end, strand, type, name):
      1..298     -  rep_origin     ori (fragment): high-copy-number ColE1/pMB1/pBR322/pUC origin of replication
    520..536     +  polyA_signal   bGH poly(A) signal (fragment): bovine growth hormone polyadenylation signal
    627..674     -  polyA_signal   HSV TK poly(A) signal: herpes simplex virus thymidine kinase polyadenylation signal (Cole and Stacy, 1985)
    733..885     -  CDS            ble (fragment): BLE_KLEPN - Experimental evidence at protein level: Swiss-Prot protein existence level 1. Binding protein with a strong affinity to the bleomycin family of antibiotics. Binds to CL990; an antimitotic-antibiotic compound. From Klebsiella pneumoniae.
    906..1700    -  CDS            NeoR/KanR: aminoglycoside phosphotransferase from Tn5; aph(3')-II (or nptII); confers resistance to neomycin, kanamycin, and G418 (Geneticin®)
   1735..2092    -  promoter       SV40 promoter: SV40 enhancer and early promoter
   2094..2198    -  promoter       AmpR promoter: bla
   2225..2653    +  rep_origin     f1 ori (sequence partly withheld): f1 bacteriophage origin of replication; arrow indicates direction of (+) strand synthesis
   2687..2808    -  polyA_signal   SV40 poly(A) signal: SV40 polyadenylation signal
   2831..2915    -  CDS            large T antigen (fragment): large T antigen from SV40 (simian virus 40)
   2927..2947    -  misc_feature   MCS (fragment): multiple cloning site
   2979..6284    -  CDS            PIK3CG: PK3CG_HUMAN - Experimental evidence at protein level: Swiss-Prot protein existence level 1. Phosphoinositide-3-kinase (PI3K) that phosphorylates PtdIns(4,5)P2 (Phosphatidylinositol 4,5-bisphosphate) to generate phosphatidylinositol 3,4,5-trisphosphate (PIP3). PIP3 plays a key role by recruiting PH domain-containing proteins to the membrane, including AKT1 and PDPK1, activating signaling cascades involved in cell growth, survival, proliferation, motility and morphology. Links G-protein coupled receptor activation to PIP3 production. Involved in immune, inflammatory and allergic responses. Modul
   6288..6332    -  misc_feature   MCS (fragment): multiple cloning site
   6333..7049    -  CDS            EGFP: EGFP is a basic (constitutively fluorescent) green fluorescent protein published in 1996, derived from Aequorea victoria. It is reported to be a rapidly-maturing weak dimer with moderate acid sensitivity.
   7094..7297    -  promoter       CMV promoter: human cytomegalovirus (CMV) immediate early promoter
   7298..7601    -  enhancer       CMV enhancer: human cytomegalovirus immediate early enhancer
   7776..8038    -  rep_origin     ori (fragment): high-copy-number ColE1/pMB1/pBR322/pUC origin of replication
