[The description below was written by a language model from this plasmid's Addgene catalogue record and pLannotate feature annotations shown in this document.]
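Description:
pET28a(cd96) is a bacterial expression plasmid built on the pET28a backbone for producing a short fragment of human CD96 (also known as TACTILE), residues 557–585, which the record describes as the receptor's intracellular domain. The insert was introduced by Gibson cloning downstream of a T7 promoter with an adjacent lac operator and the phage T7 gene 10 ribosome binding site. Transcription therefore depends on T7 RNA polymerase supplied by the expression host, and it is held off by the plasmid-encoded lac repressor (lacI with its own promoter) until inducer is added. According to the catalogue entry, the CD96 fragment carries an N-terminal 10xHis tag, a thrombin cleavage site and a T7 tag. The 5,480 nt full-sequence annotation agrees with this, showing a histidine-tag match, the thrombin site, the T7 gene 10 leader and then the CD96 fragment in order. A further His-tag fragment lies downstream of the insert, which is typical of the pET28a C-terminal tag region; the record does not say whether it is in frame with the insert. A T7 terminator closes the cassette.

Selection is by kanamycin resistance (aph(3')-Ia). Replication relies on a pBR322-type origin with the bom region and rop, consistent with the low copy number listed, and an f1 origin is also present. The purified His-tagged cytoplasmic tail would suit biochemical assays of immune receptor signalling, in keeping with the associated study on PD-1-mediated inhibition.

A second, 8,038 nt sequencing result filed under this entry does not match the construct. It annotates as a mammalian CMV-driven EGFP–PIK3CG fusion vector with an SV40-driven NeoR/KanR marker, and appears to belong to a different plasmid.
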