Addgene plasmid #177901: pET28a(cd96)
Purpose: Bacterial expression of his10-tagged human cd96 Intracellular Domain
Depositing lab: Ron Vale. Depositing organization: University of California, San Francisco (UCSF). Publication: T cell costimulatory receptor CD28 is a primary target for PD-1-mediated inhibition. Hui E, Cheung J, Zhu J, Su X, Taylor MJ, Wallweber HA, Sasmal DK, Huang J, Kim JM, Mellman I, Vale RD. Science. 2017 Mar 31;355(6332):1428-1433. doi: 10.1126/science.aaf1292. Epub 2017 Mar 9. PubMed 28280247.
Backbone
  Vector backbone: pET28A
  Vector type: Bacterial Expression
Growth in bacteria
  Bacterial resistance: Kanamycin, 50 μg/mL
  Growth temperature: 37°C
  Growth strain: DH5alpha
  Copy number: Low Copy
Gene/Insert
  Gene/Insert name: CD96 (aa 557-585 only)
  Species: H. sapiens (human)
  Entrez Gene: CD96 (a.k.a. TACTILE)
  Promoter: T7
  Tag / fusion protein: 10xHis-Thrombin cut site-T7 tag (N terminal on insert)
  Cloning method: Gibson Cloning
  Sequencing primers: 5′ TAATACGACTCACTATAGGG; 3′ GCTAGTTATTGCTCAGCGG
Terms and licenses: Academic/Nonprofit Terms; Industry Terms: Not Available to Industry
How to cite: pET28a(cd96) was a gift from Ron Vale (Addgene plasmid # 177901 ; http://n2t.net/addgene:177901 ; RRID:Addgene_177901)
